Addgene plasmid #199652: pR6K-GFP-RFP
Purpose: (Empty Backbone) R6K backbone with Golden Gate (GG) cloning sites
Depositing lab: IIya Finkelstein. Depositing organization: University of Texas at Austin.
Backbone
  Vector backbone: R6k
  Backbone size (bp): 999
  Modifications to backbone: R6K backbone with 2 Golden Gate (GG) dropout cloning sites
  Vector type: Bacterial Expression
  Promoter: J23119 promoter
Growth in bacteria
  Bacterial resistance: Ampicillin, 100 μg/mL
  Growth temperature: 37°C
  Growth strain: Pir1
  Copy number: Unknown
Gene/Insert
  Cloning method: Restriction Enzyme
Terms and licenses: Academic/Nonprofit Terms; Industry Terms: Not Available to Industry
Depositor comments: Please visit https://www.biorxiv.org/content/10.1101/2023.03.03.531003v1 for bioRxiv preprint.
How to cite: pR6K-GFP-RFP was a gift from IIya Finkelstein (Addgene plasmid # 199652 ; http://n2t.net/addgene:199652 ; RRID:Addgene_199652)
