[The description below was written by a language model from this plasmid's Addgene catalogue record and pLannotate feature annotations shown in this document.]
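Description:
pR6K-GFP-RFP is an empty bacterial expression backbone built around the R6K γ origin of replication and designed to accept inserts by Golden Gate assembly. Because the γ origin depends on the R6K initiator protein pi, the plasmid is conditionally replicative and must be maintained in a pir-expressing E. coli host, consistent with the Pir1 growth strain listed in the record. Selection is by ampicillin through a β-lactamase gene driven by its native AmpR promoter. The sequenced plasmid is about 4.4 kb, and its copy number is recorded as unknown. The annotation also picks up an incP oriT, which would in principle allow conjugative mobilisation from a donor supplying transfer functions. It also detects short fragments of a ColE1/pUC-type origin, bom, rop and lacZα. These appear to be remnants of earlier cloning vectors, and the origin fragment is not expected to support replication on its own.

The payload is a pair of fluorescent reporters, superfolder GFP followed by the red protein mScarlet. They lie downstream of the strong constitutive synthetic J23119 promoter and are followed by tandem rrnB T1 and T7Te terminators. According to the record, the backbone carries two Golden Gate dropout cloning sites, and the plasmid name suggests that the green and red reporters are the two dropout cassettes. Under that reading, replacement of either one by an insert would be scored as loss of the corresponding colony fluorescence. The Type IIS enzymes involved, the exact positions of the sites and the intended downstream application are not stated in the record.
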