Features (pLannotate 1.2.2; 13 found; start..end, strand, type, name):
    933..1165    +  rep_origin     ori (fragment): high-copy-number ColE1/pMB1/pBR322/pUC origin of replication
   1171..1546    -  rep_origin     R6K γ ori: γ replication origin from E. coli plasmid R6K; requires the R6K initiator protein pi for replication
   1578..1686    -  oriT           oriT: incP origin of transfer
   1946..1980    +  promoter       J23119 promoter: bacterial promoter (Registry of Standard Biological Parts BBa J23119)
   2078..2780    +  CDS            superfolder GFP: GFP variant that folds robustly even when fused to poorly folded proteins (Pédelacq et al., 2006)
   2869..3564    +  CDS            mScarlet: mScarlet is a basic (constitutively fluorescent) red fluorescent protein published in 2016, derived from synthetic construct. It has moderate acid sensitivity.
   3568..3639    +  terminator     rrnB T1 terminator: transcription terminator T1 from the E. coli rrnB gene
   3655..3682    +  terminator     T7Te terminator: phage T7 early transcription terminator
   3699..3854    +  CDS            lacZα (fragment): LacZα fragment of β-galactosidase; lacZ fragment
   3860..3959    -  misc_feature   bom (fragment): basis of mobility region from pBR322
   4061..4096    -  CDS            rop (fragment): Rop protein, which maintains plasmids at low copy number; rop
   4191..4295    +  promoter       AmpR promoter: bla
   4296..762     +  CDS            AmpR (across the origin): β-lactamase; bla; confers resistance to ampicillin, carbenicillin, and related antibiotics
>Addgene plasmid #199652 | pR6K-GFP-RFP | addgene full sequence | sequence record 412250 | Addgene NGS Result
GCTGAAGATCAGTTGGGTGCACGAGTGGGTTACATCGAACTGGATCTCAACAGCGGTAAGATCCTTGAGA
GTTTTCGCCCCGAAGAACGTTTTCCAATGATGAGCACTTTTAAAGTTCTGCTATGTGGCGCGGTATTATC
CCGTATTGACGCCGGGCAAGAGCAACTCGGTCGCCGCATACACTATTCTCAGAATGACTTGGTTGAGTAC
TCACCAGTCACAGAAAAGCATCTTACGGATGGCATGACAGTAAGAGAATTATGCAGTGCTGCCATAACCA
TGAGTGATAACACTGCGGCCAACTTACTTCTGACAACGATCGGAGGACCGAAGGAGCTAACCGCTTTTTT
GCACAACATGGGGGATCATGTAACTCGCCTTGATCGTTGGGAACCGGAGCTGAATGAAGCCATACCAAAC
GACGAGCGTGACACCACGATGCCTGTAGCAATGGCAACAACGTTGCGCAAACTATTAACTGGCGAACTAC
TTACTCTAGCTTCCCGGCAACAATTAATAGACTGGATGGAGGCGGATAAAGTTGCAGGACCACTTCTGCG
CTCGGCCCTTCCGGCTGGCTGGTTTATTGCTGATAAATCTGGAGCCGGTGAGCGTGGCTCTCGCGGTATC
ATTGCAGCACTGGGGCCAGATGGTAAGCCCTCCCGTATCGTAGTTATCTACACGACGGGGAGTCAGGCAA
CTATGGATGAACGAAATAGACAGATCGCTGAGATAGGTGCCTCACTGATTAAGCATTGGTAACTGTCAGA
CCAAGTTTACTCATATATACTTTAGATTGATTTAAAACTTCATTTTTAATTTAAAAGGATCTAGGTGAAG
ATCCTTTTTGATAATCTCATGACCAAAATCCCTTAACGTGAGTTTTCGTTCCACTGAGCGTCAGACCCCG
TAGAAAAGATCAAAGGATCTTCTTGAGATCCTTTTTTTCTGCGCGTAATCTGCTGCTTGCAAACAAAAAA
ACCACCGCTACCAGCGGTGGTTTGTTTGCCGGATCAAGAGCTACCAACTCTTTTTCCGAAGGTAACTGGC
TTCAGCAGAGCGCAGATACCAAATACTGTTCTTCTAGTGTAGCCGTAGTTAGGCCACCACTTCAAGAACT
CTGTAGCACCGCCTACATACCTCGCTCTGCTAATCCTGTTACCAGCCGGTTGTCAGCCGTTAAGTGTTCC
TGTGTCACTCAAAATTGCTTTGAGAGGCTCTAAGGGCTTCTCAGTGCGTTACATCCCTGGCTTGTTGTCC
ACAACCGTTAAACCTTAAAAGCTTTAAAAGCCTTATATATTCTTTTTTTTCTTATAAAACTTAAAACCTT
AGAGGCTATTTAAGTTGCTGATTTATATTAATTTTATTGTTCAAACATGAGAGCTTAGTACGTGAAACAT
GAGAGCTTAGTACGTTAGCCATGAGAGCTTAGTACGTTAGCCATGAGGGTTTAGTTCGTTAAACATGAGA
GCTTAGTACGTTAAACTTGAGAGCTTAGTACGTGAAACATGAGAGCTTAGTACGTACTATCAACAGGTTG
AACTGCCCATGTTCTTTCCTGCGTTATCAGAGCTTATCGGCCAGCCTCGCAGAGCAGGATTCCCGTTGAG
CACCGCCAGGTGCGAATAAGGGACAGTGAAGAAGGAACACCCGCTCGCGGGTGGGCCTACTTCACCTATC
CTGCCCGGCTGACGCCGTTGGATACACCAAGGAAAGTCTACACGAACCCTTTGGCAAAATCCTGTATATC
GTGCGAAAAAGGATGGATATACCGAAAAAATCGCTATAATGACCCCGAAGCAGGGTTATGCAGCGGAAAG
TATACCTTAAATGTTCTTTCCTGCGTTATCCCCTGATTCTGTGGATAACCGTATTACCGCCTTTGAGTGA
GCTGATACCGCTCGCCGCAGCCGAACGACCGAGCGCAGCGAGTCAGTGAGCGAGGTTGACAGCTAGCTCA
GTCCTAGGTATAATACTAGCGTCGACGTGGAGATATACCAAACGAGAGACCCATCGCGGCAACTCAAGAA
ACGGCAGGTTCGGATCTTAGCTACTAGAGAAAGAGGAGAAATACTAGATGCGTAAAGGCGAAGAGCTGTT
CACTGGTGTCGTCCCTATTCTGGTGGAACTGGATGGTGATGTCAACGGTCATAAGTTTTCCGTGCGTGGC
GAGGGTGAAGGTGACGCAACTAATGGTAAACTGACGCTGAAGTTCATCTGTACTACTGGTAAACTGCCGG
TTCCTTGGCCGACTCTGGTAACGACGCTGACTTATGGTGTTCAGTGCTTTGCTCGTTATCCGGACCATAT
GAAGCAGCATGACTTCTTCAAGTCCGCCATGCCGGAAGGCTATGTGCAGGAACGCACGATTTGACGGCAC
GTACAAAACGCGTGCGGAAGTGAAATTTGAAGGCGATACCCTGGTAAACCGCATTGAGCTGAAAGGCATT
GACTTTAAAGAGGACGGCAATATCCTGGGCCATAAGCTGGAATACAATTTTAACAGCCACAATGTTTACA
TCACCGCCGATAAACAAAAAAATGGCATTAAAGCGAATTTTAAAATTCGCCACAACGTGGAGGATGGCAG
CGTGCAGCTGGCTGATCACTACCAGCAAAACACTCCAATCGGTGATGGTCCTGTTCTGCTGCCAGACAAT
CACTATCTGAGCACGCAAAGCGTTCTGTCTAAAGATCCGAACGAGAAACGCGATCATATGGTTCTGCTGG
AGTTCGTAACCGCAGCGGGCATCACGCATGGTATGGATGAACTGTACAAATGACCAGGCATGGTCTCCTA
TGGATCCGAATTCGAGCGAAGGAGATATACATCCCTTTAAGCAGGTGTTTCAATTAAGGAGGTTTTTTAT
GGTGAGCAAGGGCGAGGCAGTGATCAAGGAGTTCATGCGGTTCAAGGTGCACATGGAGGGCTCCATGAAC
GGCCACGAGTTCGAGATCGAGGGCGAGGGCGAGGGCCGCCCCTACGAGGGCACCCAGACCGCCAAGCTGA
AGGTGACCAAGGGTGGCCCCCTGCCCTTCTCCTGGGACATCCTGTCCCCTCAGTTCATGTACGGCTCCAG
GGCCTTCACCAAGCACCCCGCCGACATCCCCGACTACTATAAGCAGTCCTTCCCCGAGGGCTTCAAGTGG
GAGCGCGTGATGAACTTCGAGGACGGCGGCGCCGTGACCGTGACCCAGGACACCTCCCTGGAGGACGGCA
CCCTGATCTACAAGGTGAAGCTCCGCGGCACCAACTTCCCTCCTGACGGCCCCGTAATGCAGAAGAAGAC
AATGGGCTGGGAAGCGTCCACCGAGCGGTTGTACCCCGAGGACGGCGTGCTGAAGGGCGACATTAAGATG
GCCCTGCGCCTGAAGGACGGCGGCCGCTACCTGGCGGACTTCAAGACCACCTACAAGGCCAAGAAGCCCG
TGCAGATGCCCGGCGCCTACAACGTCGACCGCAAGTTGGACATCACCTCCCACAACGAGGACTACACCGT
GGTGGAACAGTACGAACGCTCCGAGGGCCGCCACTCCACCGGCGGCATGGACGAGCTGTACAAGTGACAA
ATAAAACGAAAGGCTCAGTCGAAAGACTGGGCCTTTCGTTTTATCTGTTGTTTGTCGGTGAACGCTCTCT
ACTAGAGTCACACTGGCTCACCTTCGGGTGGGCCTTTCTGCGCACCTGCATGCTATGATCACTGGCCGTC
GTTTTACAACGTCGTGACTGGGAAAACCCTGGCGTTACCCAACTTAATCGCCTTGCAGCACATCCCCCTT
TCGCCAGCTGGCGTAATAGCGAAGAGGCCCGCACCGATCGCCCTTCCCAACAGTTGCGCAGCCTGAATGG
CGAATGGCGCCTGATGCGGTATTTTCTCCTTACGCATCTGTGCGGTATTTCACACCGCATATGGTGCACT
CTCAGTACAATCTGCTCTGATGCCGCATAGTTAAGCCAGCCCCGACACCCGCCAACACCCGCTGACGCGC
CCTGACGGGCTTGTCTGCTCCCGGCATCCGCTTACAGACAAGCTGTGACCGTCTCCGGGAGCTGCATGTG
TCAGAGGTTTTCACCGTCATCACCGAAACGCGCGAGACGAAAGGGCCTCGTGATACGCCTATTTTTATAG
GTTAATGTCATGATAATAATGGTTTCTTAGACGTCAGGTGGCACTTTTCGGGGAAATGTGCGCGGAACCC
CTATTTGTTTATTTTTCTAAATACATTCAAATATGTATCCGCTCATGAGACAATAACCCTGATAAATGCT
TCAATAATATTGAAAAAGGAAGAGTATGAGTATTCAACATTTCCGTGTCGCCCTTATTCCCTTTTTTGCG
GCATTTTGCCTTCCTGTTTTTGCTCACCCAGAAACGCTGGTGAAAGTAAAAGAT
